Addgene plasmid #85112: pF711-pET28a-Hs-delta25-MCAD-NHis wt
Purpose: expression of recombinant human mature (delta25) MCAD wt with N-terminal 6xHis-tag
Depositing lab: Pal Falnes. Depositing organization: University of Oslo. Publication: Human METTL20 is a mitochondrial lysine methyltransferase that targets the beta subunit of electron transfer flavoprotein (ETFbeta) and modulates its activity. Malecki J, Ho AY, Moen A, Dahl HA, Falnes PO. J Biol Chem. 2015 Jan 2;290(1):423-34. doi: 10.1074/jbc.M114.614115. Epub 2014 Nov 21. PubMed 25416781.
Backbone
  Vector backbone: pET28a
  Vector type: Bacterial Expression
Growth in bacteria
  Bacterial resistance: Kanamycin, 50 μg/mL
  Growth temperature: 37°C
  Growth strain: DH5alpha
  Copy number: Low Copy
Gene/Insert
  Gene/Insert name: human mature (delta25) MCAD
  Species: H. sapiens (human)
  Insert size (bp): 1191
  Entrez Gene: ACADM (a.k.a. ACAD1, MCAD, MCADH)
  Promoter: T7
  Tag / fusion protein: 6xHis (N terminal on backbone)
  Cloning method: Restriction Enzyme; 5′ cloning site NdeI (not destroyed); 3′ cloning site NotI (not destroyed)
  Sequencing primers: 5′ ATGCGTCCGGCGTAGAGG; 3′ TAGAGGCCCCAAGGGGTTATGCTAG
Terms and licenses: Academic/Nonprofit Terms; Industry Terms: Not Available to Industry
Depositor comments: Homo sapiens wt MCAD, delta 25, cloned into NdeI-NotI sites of pET28a, contains a N-terminal His-tag
How to cite: pF711-pET28a-Hs-delta25-MCAD-NHis wt was a gift from Pal Falnes (Addgene plasmid # 85112 ; http://n2t.net/addgene:85112 ; RRID:Addgene_85112)
