[The description below was written by a language model from this plasmid's Addgene catalogue record and pLannotate feature annotations shown in this document.]
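Description:
pF711-pET28a-Hs-delta25-MCAD-NHis wt is a 6,496-nt bacterial expression plasmid built on the pET28a backbone for producing recombinant wild-type human medium-chain acyl-CoA dehydrogenase (MCAD, gene ACADM) in E. coli. The insert, about 1.2 kb, encodes the mature form of the enzyme lacking the first 25 residues (delta25). It was placed between the NdeI and NotI sites of the vector, both of which are retained. MCAD catalyses the first dehydrogenation step of mitochondrial fatty acid beta-oxidation.

Expression is driven by a T7 promoter followed directly by a lac operator and the T7 gene 10 ribosome binding site, with a T7 terminator downstream. The plasmid also carries lacI under its own promoter, so transcription is repressed until an inducer such as IPTG is added, and it requires a host that supplies T7 RNA polymerase. The coding sequence is fused in frame to the backbone-encoded N-terminal 6xHis tag, which allows metal-affinity purification. The annotation tool labels this short histidine stretch as a fragment of a composite tag. A second His-coding stretch annotated downstream of the insert corresponds to the vector's optional C-terminal tag. The record describes only an N-terminal tag, so this stretch is presumably not translated, although the record does not explicitly say where the stop codon lies.

Propagation relies on a pBR322-type origin together with the rop gene and bom region, consistent with the low copy number listed. Selection is by kanamycin through the aph(3')-Ia resistance gene. An f1 origin is also present, and the short tetracycline-resistance fragments annotated are remnants of the pBR322-derived backbone. The associated publication concerns the lysine methyltransferase METTL20 and its modulation of electron transfer flavoprotein activity, suggesting the purified protein was made for biochemical assays in that context.
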