Features (pLannotate 1.2.2; 20 found; start..end, strand, type, name):
     12..467     +  rep_origin     f1 ori (sequence partly withheld): f1 bacteriophage origin of replication; arrow indicates direction of (+) strand synthesis
    494..551     +  promoter       AmpR promoter (fragment): bla
    560..1375    -  CDS            KanR: aminoglycoside phosphotransferase; aph(3')-Ia; confers resistance to kanamycin in bacteria or G418 (Geneticin®) in eukaryotes
   1497..2085    +  rep_origin     ori: high-copy-number ColE1/pMB1/pBR322/pUC origin of replication
   2271..2413    -  misc_feature   bom: basis of mobility region from pBR322
   2515..2706    -  CDS            rop: Rop protein, which maintains plasmids at low copy number; rop
   2723..3103    +  CDS            YPB1_ECOLX: Protein predicted: Swiss-Prot protein existence level 4. From Escherichia coli.
   3175..3466    -  CDS            TcR (fragment): tetracycline efflux protein; tet; confers resistance to tetracycline
   3481..3502    -  protein_bind   CAP binding site: CAP binding activates transcription in the presence of cAMP. E. coli catabolite activator protein
   3515..4597    -  CDS            lacI: lac repressor; lacI; The lac repressor binds to the lac operator to inhibit transcription in E. coli. This inhibition can be relieved by adding lactose or isopropyl-β-D-thiogalactopyranoside (IPTG).
   4598..4675    -  promoter       lacI promoter: lacI
   4683..4962    -  CDS            TcR (fragment): tetracycline efflux protein; tet; confers resistance to tetracycline
   4984..5002    +  promoter       T7 promoter: promoter for bacteriophage T7 RNA polymerase
   5003..5027    +  protein_bind   lac operator: The lac repressor binds to the lac operator to inhibit transcription in E. coli. This inhibition can be relieved by adding lactose or isopropyl-β-D-thiogalactopyranoside (IPTG). lac repressor encoded by lacI
   5042..5064    +  RBS            RBS: efficient ribosome binding site from bacteriophage T7 gene 10 (Olins and Rangwala, 1989)
   5083..5099    +  CDS            capTEV™ (fragment): composite tag for in vivo biotinylation, TEV protease cleavage, and 6xHis tagging
   5119..6321    +  CDS            ACADM: ACADM_HUMAN - Experimental evidence at protein level: Swiss-Prot protein existence level 1. Medium-chain specific acyl-CoA dehydrogenase is one of the acyl-CoA dehydrogenases that catalyze the first step of mitochondrial fatty acid beta-oxidation, an aerobic process breaking down fatty acids into acetyl-CoA and allowing the production of energy from fats (PubMed:1970566, PubMed:8823175, PubMed:21237683, PubMed:2251268). The first step of fatty acid beta-oxidation consists in the removal of one hydrogen from C-2 and C-3 of the straight-chain fatty acyl-CoA thioester, resulting in the formation
   6340..6357    +  CDS            9xHis (fragment): 9xHis affinity tag
   6367..6416    +  CDS            SET1 (fragment): solubility-enhancement tag derived from T7 phage gene 10B
   6424..6471    +  terminator     T7 terminator: transcription terminator for bacteriophage T7 RNA polymerase
>Addgene plasmid #85112 | pF711-pET28a-Hs-delta25-MCAD-NHis wt | addgene full sequence | sequence record 165869 | Addgene Assembled Sequence
TGGCGAATGGG
[124 nt withheld, positions 12-135]
C
[91 nt withheld, positions 137-227]
A
[49 nt withheld, positions 229-277]
CCTTTGACGTTGGAGTCCACGTTCTTT
[37 nt withheld, positions 305-341]
ACCCTATCTCGGTCTATTCTTTTGATTTATAAGGGATTTTGCCGATTTCGGCCTATTGGTTAAAAAATGA
GCTGATTTAACAAAAATTTAACGCGAATTTTAACAAAATATTAACGTTTACAATTTCAGGTGGCACTTTT
CGGGGAAATGTGCGCGGAACCCCTATTTGTTTATTTTTCTAAATACATTCAAATATGTATCCGCTCATGA
ATTAATTCTTAGAAAAACTCATCGAGCATCAAATGAAACTGCAATTTATTCATATCAGGATTATCAATAC
CATATTTTTGAAAAAGCCGTTTCTGTAATGAAGGAGAAAACTCACCGAGGCAGTTCCATAGGATGGCAAG
ATCCTGGTATCGGTCTGCGATTCCGACTCGTCCAACATCAATACAACCTATTAATTTCCCCTCGTCAAAA
ATAAGGTTATCAAGTGAGAAATCACCATGAGTGACGACTGAATCCGGTGAGAATGGCAAAAGTTTATGCA
TTTCTTTCCAGACTTGTTCAACAGGCCAGCCATTACGCTCGTCATCAAAATCACTCGCATCAACCAAACC
GTTATTCATTCGTGATTGCGCCTGAGCGAGACGAAATACGCGATCGCTGTTAAAAGGACAATTACAAACA
GGAATCGAATGCAACCGGCGCAGGAACACTGCCAGCGCATCAACAATATTTTCACCTGAATCAGGATATT
CTTCTAATACCTGGAATGCTGTTTTCCCGGGGATCGCAGTGGTGAGTAACCATGCATCATCAGGAGTACG
GATAAAATGCTTGATGGTCGGAAGAGGCATAAATTCCGTCAGCCAGTTTAGTCTGACCATCTCATCTGTA
ACATCATTGGCAACGCTACCTTTGCCATGTTTCAGAAACAACTCTGGCGCATCGGGCTTCCCATACAATC
GATAGATTGTCGCACCTGATTGCCCGACATTATCGCGAGCCCATTTATACCCATATAAATCAGCATCCAT
GTTGGAATTTAATCGCGGCCTAGAGCAAGACGTTTCCCGTTGAATATGGCTCATAACACCCCTTGTATTA
CTGTTTATGTAAGCAGACAGTTTTATTGTTCATGACCAAAATCCCTTAACGTGAGTTTTCGTTCCACTGA
GCGTCAGACCCCGTAGAAAAGATCAAAGGATCTTCTTGAGATCCTTTTTTTCTGCGCGTAATCTGCTGCT
TGCAAACAAAAAAACCACCGCTACCAGCGGTGGTTTGTTTGCCGGATCAAGAGCTACCAACTCTTTTTCC
GAAGGTAACTGGCTTCAGCAGAGCGCAGATACCAAATACTGTCCTTCTAGTGTAGCCGTAGTTAGGCCAC
CACTTCAAGAACTCTGTAGCACCGCCTACATACCTCGCTCTGCTAATCCTGTTACCAGTGGCTGCTGCCA
GTGGCGATAAGTCGTGTCTTACCGGGTTGGACTCAAGACGATAGTTACCGGATAAGGCGCAGCGGTCGGG
CTGAACGGGGGGTTCGTGCACACAGCCCAGCTTGGAGCGAACGACCTACACCGAACTGAGATACCTACAG
CGTGAGCTATGAGAAAGCGCCACGCTTCCCGAAGGGAGAAAGGCGGACAGGTATCCGGTAAGCGGCAGGG
TCGGAACAGGAGAGCGCACGAGGGAGCTTCCAGGGGGAAACGCCTGGTATCTTTATAGTCCTGTCGGGTT
TCGCCACCTCTGACTTGAGCGTCGATTTTTGTGATGCTCGTCAGGGGGGCGGAGCCTATGGAAAAACGCC
AGCAACGCGGCCTTTTTACGGTTCCTGGCCTTTTGCTGGCCTTTTGCTCACATGTTCTTTCCTGCGTTAT
CCCCTGATTCTGTGGATAACCGTATTACCGCCTTTGAGTGAGCTGATACCGCTCGCCGCAGCCGAACGAC
CGAGCGCAGCGAGTCAGTGAGCGAGGAAGCGGAAGAGCGCCTGATGCGGTATTTTCTCCTTACGCATCTG
TGCGGTATTTCACACCGCATATATGGTGCACTCTCAGTACAATCTGCTCTGATGCCGCATAGTTAAGCCA
GTATACACTCCGCTATCGCTACGTGACTGGGTCATGGCTGCGCCCCGACACCCGCCAACACCCGCTGACG
CGCCCTGACGGGCTTGTCTGCTCCCGGCATCCGCTTACAGACAAGCTGTGACCGTCTCCGGGAGCTGCAT
GTGTCAGAGGTTTTCACCGTCATCACCGAAACGCGCGAGGCAGCTGCGGTAAAGCTCATCAGCGTGGTCG
TGAAGCGATTCACAGATGTCTGCCTGTTCATCCGCGTCCAGCTCGTTGAGTTTCTCCAGAAGCGTTAATG
TCTGGCTTCTGATAAAGCGGGCCATGTTAAGGGCGGTTTTTTCCTGTTTGGTCACTGATGCCTCCGTGTA
AGGGGGATTTCTGTTCATGGGGGTAATGATACCGATGAAACGAGAGAGGATGCTCACGATACGGGTTACT
GATGATGAACATGCCCGGTTACTGGAACGTTGTGAGGGTAAACAACTGGCGGTATGGATGCGGCGGGACC
AGAGAAAAATCACTCAGGGTCAATGCCAGCGCTTCGTTAATACAGATGTAGGTGTTCCACAGGGTAGCCA
GCAGCATCCTGCGATGCAGATCCGGAACATAATGGTGCAGGGCGCTGACTTCCGCGTTTCCAGACTTTAC
GAAACACGGAAACCGAAGACCATTCATGTTGTTGCTCAGGTCGCAGACGTTTTGCAGCAGCAGTCGCTTC
ACGTTCGCTCGCGTATCGGTGATTCATTCTGCTAACCAGTAAGGCAACCCCGCCAGCCTAGCCGGGTCCT
CAACGACAGGAGCACGATCATGCGCACCCGTGGGGCCGCCATGCCGGCGATAATGGCCTGCTTCTCGCCG
AAACGTTTGGTGGCGGGACCAGTGACGAAGGCTTGAGCGAGGGCGTGCAAGATTCCGAATACCGCAAGCG
ACAGGCCGATCATCGTCGCGCTCCAGCGAAAGCGGTCCTCGCCGAAAATGACCCAGAGCGCTGCCGGCAC
CTGTCCTACGAGTTGCATGATAAAGAAGACAGTCATAAGTGCGGCGACGATAGTCATGCCCCGCGCCCAC
CGGAAGGAGCTGACTGGGTTGAAGGCTCTCAAGGGCATCGGTCGAGATCCCGGTGCCTAATGAGTGAGCT
AACTTACATTAATTGCGTTGCGCTCACTGCCCGCTTTCCAGTCGGGAAACCTGTCGTGCCAGCTGCATTA
ATGAATCGGCCAACGCGCGGGGAGAGGCGGTTTGCGTATTGGGCGCCAGGGTGGTTTTTCTTTTCACCAG
TGAGACGGGCAACAGCTGATTGCCCTTCACCGCCTGGCCCTGAGAGAGTTGCAGCAAGCGGTCCACGCTG
GTTTGCCCCAGCAGGCGAAAATCCTGTTTGATGGTGGTTAACGGCGGGATATAACATGAGCTGTCTTCGG
TATCGTCGTATCCCACTACCGAGATATCCGCACCAACGCGCAGCCCGGACTCGGTAATGGCGCGCATTGC
GCCCAGCGCCATCTGATCGTTGGCAACCAGCATCGCAGTGGGAACGATGCCCTCATTCAGCATTTGCATG
GTTTGTTGAAAACCGGACATGGCACTCCAGTCGCCTTCCCGTTCCGCTATCGGCTGAATTTGATTGCGAG
TGAGATATTTATGCCAGCCAGCCAGACGCAGACGCGCCGAGACAGAACTTAATGGGCCCGCTAACAGCGC
GATTTGCTGGTGACCCAATGCGACCAGATGCTCCACGCCCAGTCGCGTACCGTCTTCATGGGAGAAAATA
ATACTGTTGATGGGTGTCTGGTCAGAGACATCAAGAAATAACGCCGGAACATTAGTGCAGGCAGCTTCCA
CAGCAATGGCATCCTGGTCATCCAGCGGATAGTTAATGATCAGCCCACTGACGCGTTGCGCGAGAAGATT
GTGCACCGCCGCTTTACAGGCTTCGACGCCGCTTCGTTCTACCATCGACACCACCACGCTGGCACCCAGT
TGATCGGCGCGAGATTTAATCGCCGCGACAATTTGCGACGGCGCGTGCAGGGCCAGACTGGAGGTGGCAA
CGCCAATCAGCAACGACTGTTTGCCCGCCAGTTGTTGTGCCACGCGGTTGGGAATGTAATTCAGCTCCGC
CATCGCCGCTTCCACTTTTTCCCGCGTTTTCGCAGAAACGTGGCTGGCCTGGTTCACCACGCGGGAAACG
GTCTGATAAGAGACACCGGCATACTCTGCGACATCGTATAACGTTACTGGTTTCACATTCACCACCCTGA
ATTGACTCTCTTCCGGGCGCTATCATGCCATACCGCGAAAGGTTTTGCGCCATTCGATGGTGTCCGGGAT
CTCGACGCTCTCCCTTATGCGACTCCTGCATTAGGAAGCAGCCCAGTAGTAGGTTGAGGCCGTTGAGCAC
CGCCGCCGCAAGGAATGGTGCATGCAAGGAGATGGCGCCCAACAGTCCCCCGGCCACGGGGCCTGCCACC
ATACCCACGCCGAAACAAGCGCTCATGAGCCCGAAGTGGCGAGCCCGATCTTCCCCATCGGTGATGTCGG
CGATATAGGCGCCAGCAACCGCACCTGTGGCGCCGGTGATGCCGGCCACGATGCGTCCGGCGTAGAGGAT
CGAGATCTCGATCCCGCGAAATTAATACGACTCACTATAGGGGAATTGTGAGCGGATAACAATTCCCCTC
TAGAAATAATTTTGTTTAACTTTAAGAAGGAGATATACCATGGGCAGCAGCCATCATCATCATCATCACA
GCAGCGGCCTGGTGCCGCGCGGCAGCCATATGAAAGCCAATCGACAACGTGAACCAGGATTAGGATTTAG
TTTTGAGTTCACCGAACAGCAGAAAGAATTTCAAGCTACTGCTCGTAAATTTGCCAGAGAGGAAATCATC
CCAGTGGCTGCAGAATATGATAAAACTGGTGAATATCCAGTCCCCCTAATTAGAAGAGCCTGGGAACTTG
GTTTAATGAACACACACATTCCAGAGAACTGTGGAGGTCTTGGACTTGGAACTTTTGATGCTTGTTTAAT
TAGTGAAGAATTGGCTTATGGATGTACAGGGGTTCAGACTGCTATTGAAGGAAATTCTTTGGGGCAAATG
CCTATTATTATTGCTGGAAATGATCAACAAAAGAAGAAGTATTTGGGGAGAATGACTGAGGAGCCATTGA
TGTGTGCTTATTGTGTAACAGAACCTGGAGCAGGCTCTGATGTAGCTGGTATAAAGACCAAAGCAGAAAA
GAAAGGAGATGAGTATATTATTAATGGTCAGAAGATGTGGATAACCAACGGAGGAAAAGCTAATTGGTAT
TTTTTATTGGCACGTTCTGATCCAGATCCTAAAGCTCCTGCTAATAAAGCCTTTACTGGATTCATTGTGG
AAGCAGATACCCCAGGAATTCAGATTGGGAGAAAGGAATTAAACATGGGCCAGCGATGTTCAGATACTAG
AGGAATTGTCTTCGAAGATGTGAAAGTGCCTAAAGAAAATGTTTTAATTGGTGACGGAGCTGGTTTCAAA
GTTGCAATGGGAGCTTTTGATAAAACCAGACCTGTAGTAGCTGCTGGTGCTGTTGGATTAGCACAAAGAG
CTTTGGATGAAGCTACCAAGTATGCCCTGGAAAGGAAAACTTTCGGAAAGCTACTTGTAGAGCACCAAGC
AATATCATTTATGCTGGCTGAAATGGCAATGAAAGTTGAACTAGCTAGAATGAGTTACCAGAGAGCAGCT
TGGGAGGTTGATTCTGGTCGTCGAAATACCTATTATGCTTCTATTGCAAAGGCATTTGCTGGAGATATTG
CAAATCAGTTAGCTACTGATGCTGTGCAGATACTTGGAGGCAATGGATTTAATACAGAATATCCTGTAGA
AAAACTAATGAGGGATGCCAAAATCTATCAGATTTATGAAGGTACTTCACAAATTCAAAGACTTATTGTA
GCCCGTGAACACATTGACAAGTACAAAAATTAAGCGGCCGCACTCGAGCACCACCACCACCACCACTGAG
ATCCGGCTGCTAACAAAGCCCGAAAGGAAGCTGAGTTGGCTGCTGCCACCGCTGAGCAATAACTAGCATA
ACCCCTTGGGGCCTCTAAACGGGTCTTGAGGGGTTTTTTGCTGAAAGGAGGAACTATATCCGGAT
