>Addgene plasmid #85112 | pF711-pET28a-Hs-delta25-MCAD-NHis wt | addgene partial sequence | sequence record 165866 | T7 5'-TAATACGACTCACTATAGGG-3'
TTCCCCTCTAGAAATAATTTTGTTTAACTTTAAGAAGGAGATATACCATGGGCAGCAGCCATCATCATCA
TCATCACAGCAGCGGCCTGGTGCCGCGCGGCAGCCATATGAAAGCCAATCGACAACGTGAACCAGGATTA
GGATTTAGTTTTGAGTTCACCGAACAGCAGAAAGAATTTCAAGCTACTGCTCGTAAATTTGCCAGAGAGG
AAATCATCCCAGTGGCTGCAGAATATGATAAAACTGGTGAATATCCAGTCCCCCTAATTAGAAGAGCCTG
GGAACTTGGTTTAATGAACACACACATTCCAGAGAACTGTGGAGGTCTTGGACTTGGAACTTTTGATGCT
TGTTTAATTAGTGAAGAATTGGCTTATGGATGTACAGGGGTTCAGACTGCTATTGAAGGAAATTCTTTGG
GGCAAATGCCTATTATTATTGCTGGAAATGATCAACAAAAGAAGAAGTATTTGGGGAGAATGACTGAGGA
GCCATTGATGTGTGCTTATTGTGTAACAGAACCTGGAGCAGGCTCTGATGTAGCTGGTATAAAGACCAAA
GCAGAAAAGAAAGGAGATGAGTATATTATTAATGGTCAGAAGATGTGGATAACCAACGGAGGAAAAGCTA
ATTGGTATTTTTTATTGGCACGTTCTGATCCAGATCCTAAAGCTCCTGCTAATAAAGCCTTTACTGGATT
CATTGTGGAAGCAGATACCCCAGGAATTCAGATTGGGAGAAAGGAATTAAACATGGGCCAGCGATGTTCA
GATACTAGAGGAATTGTCTTCGAAGATGTGAAAGTGCCTAAAGAAAATGTTTTAATTGGTGACGGAGCTG
GTTTCAAAGTTGCAATGGGAGCTTTTGATAAAACCAGACCTGTAGTAGCTGCTGGTGCTGTTGGATTAGC
ACAAAGAGCTTTGGATGAAGCTACCAAGTATGCCCTGGAAAGGAAAACTTTCGGAAAGCTACTTGTAGAG
CACCAAGCAATATCATTTATGCTGGCTGAAATGGCAATGAAAGTTGAACTAGCTAGAATGA
