>Addgene plasmid #85112 | pF711-pET28a-Hs-delta25-MCAD-NHis wt | addgene partial sequence | sequence record 165867 | T7term 5'-GCTAGTTATTGCTCAGCGG-3'
CCTTTCGGGCTTTGTTAGCAGCCGGATCTCAGTGGTGGTGGTGGTGGTGCTCGAGTGCGGCCGCTTAATT
TTTGTACTTGTCAATGTGTTCACGGGCTACAATAAGTCTTTGAATTTGTGAAGTACCTTCATAAATCTGA
TAGATTTTGGCATCCCTCATTAGTTTTTCTACAGGATATTCTGTATTAAATCCATTGCCTCCAAGTATCT
GCACAGCATCAGTAGCTAACTGATTTGCAATATCTCCAGCAAATGCCTTTGCAATAGAAGCATAATAGGT
ATTTCGACGACCAGAATCAACCTCCCAAGCTGCTCTCTGGTAACTCATTCTAGCTAGTTCAACTTTCATT
GCCATTTCAGCCAGCATAAATGATATTGCTTGGTGCTCTACAAGTAGCTTTCCGAAAGTTTTCCTTTCCA
GGGCATACTTGGTAGCTTCATCCAAAGCTCTTTGTGCTAATCCAACAGCACCAGCAGCTACTACAGGTCT
GGTTTTATCAAAAGCTCCCATTGCAACTTTGAAACCAGCTCCGTCACCAATTAAAACATTTTCTTTAGGC
ACTTTCACATCTTCGAAGACAATTCCTCTAGTATCTGAACATCGCTGGCCCATGTTTAATTCCTTTCTCC
CAATCTGAATTCCTGGGGTATCTGCTTCCACAATGAATCCAGTAAAGGCTTTATTAGCAGGAGCTTTAGG
ATCTGGATCAGAACGTGCCAATAAAAAATACCAATTAGCTTTTCCTCCGTTGGTTATCCACATCTTCTGA
CCATTAATAATATACTCATCTCCTTTCTTTTCTGCTTTGGTCTTTATACCAGCTACATCAGAGCCTGCTC
CAGGTTCTGTTACACAATAAGCACACATCAATGGCTCCTCAGTCATTCTCCCCAAATACTTCTTCTTTTG
T
